>Addgene plasmid #68034 | pCRII-Sema4g-ISH-2kb | depositor full sequence | sequence record 118660 | pCRII-Sema4g-ISH-2kb sequence 6006 bps
GCTACCACATAGAACATCCTCATGTCATGTGCCAGCTGTGCCCCAGGTGTGGCAGGGGCTTGTGGAGCTG
GAGCAGGGGTGGCTGGCCGGACTGTGAGGCTGTAGGACGCCAGCAGCATACGGAGGCCATTCTCCTCGGC
ATAGCAGCCATAGTTGCCACTGTGCTCCAGTTGTGTGTCAGTTACCAGCAGCCCATCCACTCCCACGCGG
TAGCCATCCTGCCCATCGCTCAGGCTCTTGCTCCCATTGAGTAGCCACAAAGCCCGGGCCAGGTTAGACG
GCTGGTCACAGGGCAGGAGGACATCATCACCCCGGAGCACAGATCGGGTCTTGAGTGGTGGTGGTGGTCC
TGCATCCCTGCTGCCCTCACAGCCTCGATTTCCTCTCTCTATGTCCTGTATCAATTCTGTCCTGTTGGCT
ACGGTGGTGGCCACCATGCAGGCATGGATGCTGGAGTCCCAGCCACAGTAGGGGTCCCGTGCCAGGATGC
AGTCATAGCAGGACTGGTAGCGTGAGCAGCTGGACAGAGGAAACTGGAGGACTCCACTTGCAGCCCCCAC
GTAGAGGCTGTGCTGCATTGGTGAGATAACTAGATTGTCCACAGACTGGGGCTCCCTGAACACTTGTATC
TCTTCAATTATGTGCATCCCAGAGCCCAGGACTACGGCCTTGTGGATCCAGCCATCAGCTGTGCCCAGAA
AGAGCAGGTCATAGGTGGGTCCAGCAGGTGTGCTGACGTGTGTTCCTGTGAGATGTGTGTAGCGTACATT
GCGCTTCAGCAGCAAGGGCCGCCCACGTGTGGGCACCACAGGCCGAGCCATCAGGGGATGCAACTTCACA
AAGTCCAGAACCAGGGATGGCAAGTCTTGGGATGAGTTGTAGCCTCGGCTGCGCAATGAATCTGTGATGC
ACGAGCCAGGCCGGGGTTCAGGCACCCCACCCTCATAGCGGCCCCAGCGCCGGGCACCATCCTGGTACTC
CATAAAAGGGCCTGTGAAGACAGCCTGAATCTCAGCCAGGTCATAGCGGCAGATGGCTGAAGCCTCCAGC
GTCTTCCACTGTGTTGTCAGTGTGAAGACGGCATAGAAATGTGTGTGGGATGATGTATCAGCATTCAGGC
TGCAGACCCCACGTAGTGTCTCATACTGTGGGATGTGGCAGATGAGACGAGCCTTCAGGAAGGATGTCCA
CTTCTTCTGTAGGATCTTCTTCCCTCCCAGATCTCCCTTGCACACACGGGCTACTCTAGCCACACGGTGG
CTGCTGCGACTCTGTGTGAAGCTGCTGGAGCCTTCCTCACGCCCCATGAAGAAGAAATAAATCTTGTCAT
CATCACCCACTGCGCTTGTCTTGCTCTCCCGCACCAGCACAGAGAACACAAACTCAGCATCATTGAGCCA
GTGCATGGGTGCCTCCTCAGTTCTCAGAGAGTGTGGGTGGCGGCTCCGGCGGATATCAGGAATGCTCCGG
AATTCATACCGGGTGGCTGTGTAGAGGCCTCCATCAATGATAAGGCCTGTGAAGCCCCGGGCCGGGTCAT
AAGGACATTTCTCCTTTCCCTCCTCGAAACTAGTAGGCAAGATGAAGGTTTCAGCATCAATAGCTGCACA
GAGGGGCTGGAAGGCGTGGGTCCCACATGCATAGAAGTGGGTGGCATTGAGCCGCTGTAGAAATCGCACG
TGGTTGAAACACTCGGTCTGGTTGTTTTTCCCTTTCTGATGACACTTGCTTTGCATCTCTGGGGAGGCCT
CCCAGTGGATCTCTTTGTGAGTCCTATCTCTTATGTCACGGGCACTGAGAGAGAACAGGGCGCCTCGAGC
CCCCACCAGCAGCCTCTCAGAAGCCTCCTCCAGCAGCAGTGTTGAATAGTTCTGGGTTTGGCCCTTGAAG
TGCCGAATCTGGGAGAGCTCTTCATAGGAGATGGTCAGCCGTGGGGTGGCATCTAGCTCTCGGGATGGTC
TCCGCAGTGAGGGTCCAGGCACTGCTGTTACTGTGAGAAAGCTGAAGAGGAGGGGCCAGAGCCTCCCCCA
CATAAGGGCGAATTCTGCAGATATCCATCACACTGGCGGCCGCTCGAGCATGCATCTAGAGGGCCCAATT
CGCCCTATAGTGAGTCGTATTACAATTCACTGGCCGTCGTTTTACAACGTCGTGACTGGGAAAACCCTGG
CGTTACCCAACTTAATCGCCTTGCAGCACATCCCCCTTTCGCCAGCTGGCGTAATAGCGAAGAGGCCCGC
ACCGATCGCCCTTCCCAACAGTTGCGCAGCCTGAATGGCGAATGG
[124 nt withheld, positions 2286-2409]
C
[91 nt withheld, positions 2411-2501]
A
[49 nt withheld, positions 2503-2551]
CCTTTGACGTTGGAGTCCACGTTCTTT
[37 nt withheld, positions 2579-2615]
ACCCTATCTCGGTCTATTCTTTTGATTTATAAGGGATTTTGCCGATTTCGGCCTATTGGTTAAAAAATGA
GCTGATTTAACAAAAATTTAACGCGAATTTTAACAAAATTCAGGGCGCAAGGGCTGCTAAAGGAAGCGGA
ACACGTAGAAAGCCAGTCCGCAGAAACGGTGCTGACCCCGGATGAATGTCAGCTACTGGGCTATCTGGAC
AAGGGAAAACGCAAGCGCAAAGAGAAAGCAGGTAGCTTGCAGTGGGCTTACATGGCGATAGCTAGACTGG
GCGGTTTTATGGACAGCAAGCGAACCGGAATTGCCAGCTGGGGCGCCCTCTGGTAAGGTTGGGAAGCCCT
GCAAAGTAAACTGGATGGCTTTCTTGCCGCCAAGGATCTGATGGCGCAGGGGATCAAGATCTGATCAAGA
GACAGGATGAGGATCGTTTCGCATGATTGAACAAGATGGATTGCACGCAGGTTCTCCGGCCGCTTGGGTG
GAGAGGCTATTCGGCTATGACTGGGCACAACAGACAATCGGCTGCTCTGATGCCGCCGTGTTCCGGCTGT
CAGCGCAGGGGCGCCCGGTTCTTTTTGTCAAGACCGACCTGTCCGGTGCCCTGAATGAACTGCAGGACGA
GGCAGCGCGGCTATCGTGGCTGGCCACGACGGGCGTTCCTTGCGCAGCTGTGCTCGACGTTGTCACTGAA
GCGGGAAGGGACTGGCTGCTATTGGGCGAAGTGCCGGGGCAGGATCTCCTGTCATCCCACCTTGCTCCTG
CCGAGAAAGTATCCATCATGGCTGATGCAATGCGGCGGCTGCATACGCTTGATCCGGCTACCTGCCCATT
CGACCACCAAGCGAAACATCGCATCGAGCGAGCACGTACTCGGATGGAAGCCGGTCTTGTCGATCAGGAT
GATCTGGACGAAGAGCATCAGGGGCTCGCGCCAGCCGAACTGTTCGCCAGGCTCAAGGCGCGCATGCCCG
ACGGCGAGGATCTCGTCGTGACCCATGGCGATGCCTGCTTGCCGAATATCATGGTGGAAAATGGCCGCTT
TTCTGGATTCATCGACTGTGGCCGGCTGGGTGTGGCGGACCGCTATCAGGACATAGCGTTGGCTACCCGT
GATATTGCTGAAGAGCTTGGCGGCGAATGGGCTGACCGCTTCCTCGTGCTTTACGGTATCGCCGCTCCCG
ATTCGCAGCGCATCGCCTTCTATCGCCTTCTTGACGAGTTCTTCTGAATTGAAAAAGGAAGAGTATGAGT
ATTCAACATTTCCGTGTCGCCCTTATTCCCTTTTTTGCGGCATTTTGCCTTCCTGTTTTTGCTCACCCAG
AAACGCTGGTGAAAGTAAAAGATGCTGAAGATCAGTTGGGTGCACGAGTGGGTTACATCGAACTGGATCT
CAACAGCGGTAAGATCCTTGAGAGTTTTCGCCCCGAAGAACGTTTTCCAATGATGAGCACTTTTAAAGTT
CTGCTATGTGGCGCGGTATTATCCCGTATTGACGCCGGGCAAGAGCAACTCGGTCGCCGCATACACTATT
CTCAGAATGACTTGGTTGAGTACTCACCAGTCACAGAAAAGCATCTTACGGATGGCATGACAGTAAGAGA
ATTATGCAGTGCTGCCATAACCATGAGTGATAACACTGCGGCCAACTTACTTCTGACAACGATCGGAGGA
CCGAAGGAGCTAACCGCTTTTTTGCACAACATGGGGGATCATGTAACTCGCCTTGATCGTTGGGAACCGG
AGCTGAATGAAGCCATACCAAACGACGAGCGTGACACCACGATGCCTGTAGCAATGGCAACAACGTTGCG
CAAACTATTAACTGGCGAACTACTTACTCTAGCTTCCCGGCAACAATTAATAGACTGGATGGAGGCGGAT
AAAGTTGCAGGACCACTTCTGCGCTCGGCCCTTCCGGCTGGCTGGTTTATTGCTGATAAATCTGGAGCCG
GTGAGCGTGGGTCTCGCGGTATCATTGCAGCACTGGGGCCAGATGGTAAGCCCTCCCGTATCGTAGTTAT
CTACACGACGGGGAGTCAGGCAACTATGGATGAACGAAATAGACAGATCGCTGAGATAGGTGCCTCACTG
ATTAAGCATTGGTAACTGTCAGACCAAGTTTACTCATATATACTTTAGATTGATTTAAAACTTCATTTTT
AATTTAAAAGGATCTAGGTGAAGATCCTTTTTGATAATCTCATGACCAAAATCCCTTAACGTGAGTTTTC
GTTCCACTGAGCGTCAGACCCCGTAGAAAAGATCAAAGGATCTTCTTGAGATCCTTTTTTTCTGCGCGTA
ATCTGCTGCTTGCAAACAAAAAAACCACCGCTACCAGCGGTGGTTTGTTTGCCGGATCAAGAGCTACCAA
CTCTTTTTCCGAAGGTAACTGGCTTCAGCAGAGCGCAGATACCAAATACTGTTCTTCTAGTGTAGCCGTA
GTTAGGCCACCACTTCAAGAACTCTGTAGCACCGCCTACATACCTCGCTCTGCTAATCCTGTTACCAGTG
GCTGCTGCCAGTGGCGATAAGTCGTGTCTTACCGGGTTGGACTCAAGACGATAGTTACCGGATAAGGCGC
AGCGGTCGGGCTGAACGGGGGGTTCGTGCACACAGCCCAGCTTGGAGCGAACGACCTACACCGAACTGAG
ATACCTACAGCGTGAGCTATGAGAAAGCGCCACGCTTCCCGAAGGGAGAAAGGCGGACAGGTATCCGGTA
AGCGGCAGGGTCGGAACAGGAGAGCGCACGAGGGAGCTTCCAGGGGGAAACGCCTGGTATCTTTATAGTC
CTGTCGGGTTTCGCCACCTCTGACTTGAGCGTCGATTTTTGTGATGCTCGTCAGGGGGGCGGAGCCTATG
GAAAAACGCCAGCAACGCGGCCTTTTTACGGTTCCTGGCCTTTTGCTGGCCTTTTGCTCACATGTTCTTT
CCTGCGTTATCCCCTGATTCTGTGGATAACCGTATTACCGCCTTTGAGTGAGCTGATACCGCTCGCCGCA
GCCGAACGACCGAGCGCAGCGAGTCAGTGAGCGAGGAAGCGGAAGAGCGCCCAATACGCAAACCGCCTCT
CCCCGCGCGTTGGCCGATTCATTAATGCAGCTGGCACGACAGGTTTCCCGACTGGAAAGCGGGCAGTGAG
CGCAACGCAATTAATGTGAGTTAGCTCACTCATTAGGCACCCCAGGCTTTACACTTTATGCTTCCGGCTC
GTATGTTGTGTGGAATTGTGAGCGGATAACAATTTCACACAGGAAACAGCTATGACCATGATTACGCCAA
GCTATTTAGGTGACACTATAGAATACTCAAGCTATGCATCAAGCTTGGTACCGAGCTCGGATCCACTAGT
AACGGCCGCCAGTGTGCTGGAATTCGCCCTT
Features (pLannotate 1.2.2; 14 found; start..end, strand, type, name):
   2104..2122    -  promoter       T7 promoter: promoter for bacteriophage T7 RNA polymerase
   2125..2282    +  CDS            lacZα (fragment): LacZα fragment of β-galactosidase; lacZ fragment
   2286..2714    +  rep_origin     f1 ori (sequence partly withheld): f1 bacteriophage origin of replication; arrow indicates direction of (+) strand synthesis
   2727..3026    +  CDS            tnpA (fragment): TN5P_ECOLX - Also known as tnp. Experimental evidence at protein level: Swiss-Prot protein existence level 1. Mediates transposition of transposon Tn5 by a 'cut and paste' mechanism. First, the monomeric transposase binds the 19 bp inverted DNA repeats flanking the transposon. Then, dimerization of the DNA- bound transposase creates a synaptic DNA complex. After nicking of the first DNA strand, excision of the transposon proceeds through a series of intermediates. The transposase then mediates the insertion of the transposon at a new site by strand transfer. The activity of the wild- type tran
   3058..3849    +  CDS            neo: KKA2_KLEPN - Also known as kan, nptII. Experimental evidence at protein level: Swiss-Prot protein existence level 1. Resistance to kanamycin, neomycin, paromomycin, ribostamycin, butirosin and gentamicin B. From Klebsiella pneumoniae.
   3853..3869    +  promoter       AmpR promoter (fragment): bla
   3870..4730    +  CDS            AmpR: β-lactamase; bla; confers resistance to ampicillin, carbenicillin, and related antibiotics
   4901..5489    +  rep_origin     ori: high-copy-number ColE1/pMB1/pBR322/pUC origin of replication
   5672..5764    +  CDS            lacI (fragment): lac repressor; lacI; The lac repressor binds to the lac operator to inhibit transcription in E. coli. This inhibition can be relieved by adding lactose or isopropyl-β-D-thiogalactopyranoside (IPTG).
   5777..5798    +  protein_bind   CAP binding site: CAP binding activates transcription in the presence of cAMP. E. coli catabolite activator protein
   5813..5843    +  promoter       lac promoter: promoter for the E. coli lac operon
   5851..5867    +  protein_bind   lac operator: The lac repressor binds to the lac operator to inhibit transcription in E. coli. This inhibition can be relieved by adding lactose or isopropyl-β-D-thiogalactopyranoside (IPTG). lac repressor encoded by lacI
   5909..5927    +  promoter       SP6 promoter: promoter for bacteriophage SP6 RNA polymerase
   6000..2033    -  CDS            Sema4g (fragment) (across the origin): SEM4G_MOUSE - Experimental evidence at protein level: Swiss-Prot protein existence level 1. Cell surface receptor for PLXNB2. May play a role in axon guidance. From Mus musculus (Mouse).
