[The description below was written by a language model from this plasmid's Addgene catalogue record and pLannotate feature annotations shown in this document.]
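Description:
pCRII-Sema4g-ISH-2kb is a bacterial cloning plasmid that serves as a transcription template for riboprobes, built by TOPO cloning a roughly 2 kb fragment of mouse Semaphorin-4G (Sema4g) cDNA into the commercial pCRII-TOPO backbone. The full depositor sequence is about 6 kb, which agrees with the stated backbone and insert sizes. The plasmid is maintained at high copy in E. coli through a ColE1/pUC-type origin and carries two selectable markers, a β-lactamase gene for ampicillin resistance and a neo/nptII gene for kanamycin resistance. It also carries an f1 phage origin that allows single-stranded DNA production. Remnants of the lac region (CAP site, lac promoter and operator, and lacZα fragments) flank the cloning site. In this backbone they normally support blue/white screening, because the insert interrupts lacZα.

The key functional feature is that the Sema4g fragment sits between opposing bacteriophage SP6 and T7 promoters, so either strand can be transcribed in vitro. In the annotated sequence the Sema4g coding fragment lies on the minus strand. The SP6 promoter points into it on the plus strand and the T7 promoter points into it on the minus strand. This suggests that T7 transcription would give sense RNA and SP6 transcription would give the antisense, mRNA-detecting probe, but the record does not state this explicitly and the orientation should be confirmed before use. There are no eukaryotic expression elements, so the plasmid is not intended to produce protein. Its stated purpose is the synthesis of labelled probes for mRNA in situ hybridization to map Sema4g expression in mouse tissue. The associated study examined semaphorins 4C and 4G as Plexin-B2 ligands in cerebellar development.
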