Addgene plasmid #68034: pCRII-Sema4g-ISH-2kb
Purpose: Contains 2kb cDNA fragment for probe synthesis for mRNA in situ hybridization, species: mouse
Depositing lab: Roland Friedel. Depositing organization: Icahn School of Medicine at Mount Sinai. Publication: Semaphorin 4C and 4G are ligands of Plexin-B2 required in cerebellar development. Maier V, Jolicoeur C, Rayburn H, Takegahara N, Kumanogoh A, Kikutani H, Tessier-Lavigne M, Wurst W, Friedel RH. Mol Cell Neurosci. 2011 Feb;46(2):419-31. doi: 10.1016/j.mcn.2010.11.005. Epub 2010 Nov 29. PubMed 21122816.
Backbone
  Vector backbone: pCRII-TOPO
  Backbone manufacturer: Invitrogen
  Backbone size w/o insert (bp): 3973
  Vector type: mRNA In situ hybridization probe
Growth in bacteria
  Bacterial resistance: Ampicillin and Kanamycin, 100 & 50 μg/mL
  Growth temperature: 37°C
  Growth strain: DH5alpha
  Copy number: High Copy
Gene/Insert
  Gene/Insert name: Semaphorin-4G
  Species: M. musculus (mouse)
  Insert size (bp): 2033
  Entrez Gene: Sema4g (a.k.a. AI507908, AW554132)
  Cloning method: TOPO Cloning
  Sequencing primers: 5′ T7; 3′ Sp6
Terms and licenses: Academic/Nonprofit Terms; Industry Terms: Not Available to Industry
How to cite: pCRII-Sema4g-ISH-2kb was a gift from Roland Friedel (Addgene plasmid # 68034 ; http://n2t.net/addgene:68034 ; RRID:Addgene_68034)
