>Addgene plasmid #68034 | pCRII-Sema4g-ISH-2kb | addgene partial sequence | sequence record 121156 | M13pUC-Fwd 5'-CCCAGTCACGACGTTGTAAAACG-3'
GTAATACGACTCACTATAGGGCGAATTGGGCCCTCTAGATGCATGCTCGAGCGGCCGCCAGTGTGATGGA
TATCTGCAGAATTCGCCCTTATGTGGGGGAGGCTCTGGCCCCTCCTCTTCAGCTTTCTCACAGTAACAGC
AGTGCCTGGACCCTCACTGCGGAGACCATCCCGAGAGCTAGATGCCACCCCACGGCTGACCATCTCCTAT
GAAGAGCTCTCCCAGATTCGGCACTTCAAGGGCCAAACCCAGAACTATTCAACACTGCTGCTGGAGGAGG
CTTCTGAGAGGCTGCTGGTGGGGGCTCGAGGCGCCCTGTTCTCTCTCAGTGCCCGTGACATAAGAGATAG
GACTCACAAAGAGATCCACTGGGAGGCCTCCCCAGAGATGCAAAGCAAGTGTCATCAGAAAGGGAAAAAC
AACCAGACCGAGTGTTTCAACCACGTGCGATTTCTACAGCGGCTCAATGCCACCCACTTCTATGCATGTG
GGACCCACGCCTTCCAGCCCCTCTGTGCAGCTATTGATGCTGAAACCTTCATCTTGCCTACTAGTTTCGA
GGAGGGAAAGGAGAAATGTCCTTATGACCCGGCCCGGGGCTTCACAGGCCTTATCATTGATGGAGGCCTC
TACACAGCCACCCGGTATGAATTCCGGAGCATTCCTGATATCCGCCGGAGCCGCCACCCACACTCTCTGA
GAACTGAGGAGGCACCCATGCACTGGCTCAATGATGCTGAGTTTGTGTTCTCTGTGCTGGTGCGGGAGAG
CAAGACAAGCGCAGTGGGTGATGATGACAAGATTTATTTCTTCTTCATGGGGCGTGAGGAAGGCTCCAGC
AGCTTCACACAGAGTCGCAGCAGCCACCGTGTGGCTAGAGTAGCCCGTGTGTGCAAGGGAGATCTGGGAG
GGAAGAAGATCCTACAGAAGAAGTGGACATCCTTCCTGAAGGCTCGTCTCATCTGCCACATCCCACAGTA
TGAGACACTACGTGGGG
