>Addgene plasmid #68034 | pCRII-Sema4g-ISH-2kb | addgene partial sequence | sequence record 121157 | M13pUC-Rev 5'-AGCGGATAACAATTTCACACAGG-3'
GACCATGATTACGCCAAGCTATTTAGGTGACACTATAGAATACTCAAGCTATGCATCAAGCTTGGTACCG
AGCTCGGATCCACTAGTAACGGCCGCCAGTGTGCTGGAATTCGCCCTTGCTACCACATAGAACATCCTCA
TGTCATGTGCCAGCTGTGCCCCAGGTGTGGCAGGGGCTTGTGGAGCTGGAGCAGGGGTGGCTGGCCGGAC
TGTGAGGCTGTAGGACGCCAGCAGCATACGGAGGCCATTCTCCTCGGCATAGCAGCCATAGTTGCCACTG
TGCTCCAGTTGTGTGTCAGTTACCAGCAGCCCATCCACTCCCACGCGGTAGCCATCCTGCCCATCGCTCA
GGCTCTTGCTCCCATTGAGTAGCCACAAAGCCCGGGCCAGGTTAGACGGCTGGTCACAGGGCAGGAGGAC
ATCATCACCCCGGAGCACAGATCGGGTCTTGAGTGGTGGTGGTGGTCCTGCATCCCTGCTGCCCTCACAG
CCTCGATTTCCTCTCTCTATGTCCTGTATCAATTCTGTCCTGTTGGCTACGGTGGTGGCCACCATGCAGG
CATGGATGCTGGAGTCCCAGCCACAGTAGGGGTCCCGTGCCAGGATGCAGTCATAGCAGGACTGGTAGCG
TGAGCAGCTGGACAGAGGAAACTGGAGGACTCCACTTGCAGCCCCCACGTAGAGGCTGTGCTGCATTGGT
GAGATAACTAGATTGTCCACAGACTGGGGCTCCCTGAACACTTGTATCTCTTCAATTATGTGCATCCCAG
AGCCCAGGACTACGGCCTTGTGGATCCAGCCATCAGCTGTGCCCAGAAAGAGCAGGTCATAGGTGGGTCC
AGCAGGTGTGCTGACGTGTGTTCCTGTGAGATGTGTGTAGCGTACATTGCGCTTCAGCAGCAAGGGCCGC
CCACGTGTGGGCACCACAGGCCGAGCCATCAGGGGATGCAACTTCACAAAGTCCAGAACCAGGGATGGCA
AGTCTTGGGATGAGTTGTAGCCTCGGCTGCGCAATGAATCTGTGATGCACGAGCCAGGCCGGGGTTCAGG
CACCCCACCCTCATAGCGGCCCCAGCGCCGGGCACCATCCTGGTACTCCATAAAAGGGCCTGTGA
